>Addgene plasmid #45484 | Di-I_5_FR28 | addgene partial sequence | sequence record 64267 | pBRrevBam 5'-GGTGATGTCGGCGATATAGG-3'
ATGCCGGCCACGATGCGTCCGGCGTAGAGGATCGAGATCGATCTCGATCCCGCGAAATTAATACGACTCA
CTATAGGGGAATTGTGAGCGGATAACAATTCCCCTCTAGAAATAATTTTGTTTAACTTTAAGAAGGAGAT
ATACATATGGAAATGGATATTCGCTTTCGTGGCGATGATCTGGAAGCGTTTGAAAAAGCCCTGAAAGAAA
TGATTCGTCAGGCGCGTAAATTTGCGGGCACCGTGACCTATACCCTGGATGGCAATGATCTGGAAATTCG
TATTACCGGCGTGCCGGAACAGGTGCGTAAAGAACTGGCGAAAGAAGCGGAACGCCTGGCGAAAGAATTT
AACATTACCGTTACCTATACCATTCGCGGCAGCCTCGAGCACCACCACCACCACCACTGAGATCCGGCTG
CTAACAAAGCCCGAAAGGAAGCTGAGTTGGCTGCTGCCACCGCTGAGCAATAACTAGCATAACCCCTTGG
GGCCTCTAAACGGGTCTTGAGGGGTTTTTTGCTGAAAGGAGGAACTATATCCGGATTGGCGAATGGG
[124 nt withheld, positions 558-681]
C
[91 nt withheld, positions 683-773]
AGGGTGATGGTTCACGTA
