[The description below was written by a language model from this plasmid's Addgene catalogue record.]
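Description:
Di-I_5_FR28 is a bacterial expression plasmid built on the pET29b(+) backbone, carrying a small synthetic open reading frame (about 246 bp; total plasmid about 5.5 kb) that encodes a computationally designed protein called Di-I_5, also known as FR28. The insert sits between the NdeI and XhoI sites, both of which are preserved. This places the coding sequence in frame with the backbone-encoded C-terminal 6xHis tag through a short linker derived from the cloning site. The plasmid confers kanamycin resistance and is recorded as high copy. The record lists a cloning strain for propagation and recommends a BL21-type expression strain for protein production. Part of the construct came from a commercially synthesized gene.

No feature table is supplied, so the regulatory elements are not itemised in the record. pET29b-type vectors generally drive the insert from a T7 promoter under lac operator control and require a host that supplies T7 RNA polymerase. The listing of a T7 sequencing primer fits that arrangement. NdeI cloning in this backbone would normally remove the vector's N-terminal S-tag region, and the record lists only the C-terminal His tag.

The associated publication concerns rules for designing ideal protein structures de novo. The plasmid's evident purpose is therefore recombinant production of this designed protein in E. coli, with purification by immobilised metal affinity chromatography via the His tag, for biophysical and structural characterisation. The record does not describe the intended fold or any measured properties of the design.
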