Addgene plasmid #45484: Di-I_5_FR28
Depositing lab: David Baker. Depositing organization: University of Washington. Publication: Principles for designing ideal protein structures. Koga N, Tatsumi-Koga R, Liu G, Xiao R, Acton TB, Montelione GT, Baker D. Nature. 2012 Nov 8;491(7423):222-7. doi: 10.1038/nature11600. PubMed 23135467.
Backbone
  Vector backbone: pET29b(+)
  Backbone size w/o insert (bp): 5370
  Total vector size (bp): 5476
  Vector type: Bacterial Expression
Growth in bacteria
  Bacterial resistance: Kanamycin, 50 μg/mL
  Growth temperature: 37°C
  Growth strain: XL10 Gold
  Growth instructions: For protein expression, BL21 star is recommended
  Copy number: High Copy
Gene/Insert
  Gene/Insert name: Di-I_5_FR28 (alt name: FR28)
  Species: Synthetic
  Insert size (bp): 246
  Tag / fusion protein: 6xHis (C terminal on backbone)
  Cloning method: Restriction Enzyme; 5′ cloning site NdeI (not destroyed); 3′ cloning site XhoI (not destroyed)
  Sequencing primers: 5′ T7
Resource information
  A portion of this plasmid was derived from a plasmid made by: GenScript
Terms and licenses: Academic/Nonprofit Terms; Industry Terms: Not Available to Industry
Depositor comments: Di-I_5: mEMDIRFRGDDLEAFEKALKEMIRQARKFAGTVTYTLDGNDLEIRITGVPEQVRKELAKEAERLAKEFNITVTYTIR(gs)lehhhhhh
How to cite: Di-I_5_FR28 was a gift from David Baker (Addgene plasmid # 45484 ; http://n2t.net/addgene:45484 ; RRID:Addgene_45484)
